>Addgene plasmid #176112 | SSpB-mCherry-p63DH | addgene full sequence | sequence record 346333 | Addgene NGS Result
TAGTTATTAATAGTAATCAATTACGGGGTCATTAGTTCATAGCCCATATATGGAGTTCCGCGTTACATAA
CTTACGGTAAATGGCCCGCCTGGCTGACCGCCCAACGACCCCCGCCCATTGACGTCAATAATGACGTATG
TTCCCATAGTAACGCCAATAGGGACTTTCCATTGACGTCAATGGGTGGAGTATTTACGGTAAACTGCCCA
CTTGGCAGTACATCAAGTGTATCATATGCCAAGTACGCCCCCTATTGACGTCAATGACGGTAAATGGCCC
GCCTGGCATTATGCCCAGTACATGACCTTATGGGACTTTCCTACTTGGCAGTACATCTACGTATTAGTCA
TCGCTATTACCATGGTGATGCGGTTTTGGCAGTACATCAATGGGCGTGGATAGCGGTTTGACTCACGGGG
ATTTCCAAGTCTCCACCCCATTGACGTCAATGGGAGTTTGTTTTGGCACCAAAATCAACGGGACTTTCCA
AAATGTCGTAACAACTCCGCCCCATTGACGCAAATGGGCGGTAGGCGTGTACGGTGGGAGGTCTATATAA
GCAGAGCTGGTTTAGTGAACCGTCAGATCCGCTAGCCACCATGAGCTCCCCGAAACGCCCTAAGCTGCTG
CGTGAATATTACGATTGGCTGGTTGATAACAGCTTTACCCCATATCTGGTGGTGGATGCCACATACCTGG
GCGTGAACGTGCCCGTGGAGTATGTGAAAGACGGTCAGATCGTGCTGAATCTGTCTGCAAGTGCGACCGG
CAACCTGCAACTGACAAATGATTTTATCCAGTTCAACGCCCGCTTTAAGGGCGTGTCTCGTGAACTGTAT
ATCCCGATGGGTGCCGCTCTGGCCATTTACGCTCGCGAGAACGGCGATGGTGTGATGTTCGAACCAGAAG
AAATCTATGACGAGCTGAATATTGGTAGTGGACCGGTCGCCACCATGGTGAGCAAGGGCGAGGAGGATAA
CATGGCCATCATCAAGGAGTTCATGCGCTTCAAGGTGCACATGGAGGGCTCCGTGAACGGCCACGAGTTC
GAGATCGAGGGCGAGGGCGAGGGCCGCCCCTACGAGGGCACCCAGACCGCCAAGCTGAAGGTGACCAAGG
GTGGCCCCCTGCCCTTCGCCTGGGACATCCTGTCCCCTCAGTTCATGTACGGCTCCAAGGCCTACGTGAA
GCACCCCGCCGACATCCCCGACTACTTGAAGCTGTCCTTCCCCGAGGGCTTCAAGTGGGAGCGCGTGATG
AACTTCGAGGACGGCGGCGTGGTGACCGTGACCCAGGACTCCTCCCTGCAGGACGGCGAGTTCATCTACA
AGGTGAAGCTGCGCGGCACCAACTTCCCCTCCGACGGCCCCGTAATGCAGAAGAAGACCATGGGCTGGGA
GGCCTCCTCCGAGCGGATGTACCCCGAGGACGGCGCCCTGAAGGGCGAGATCAAGCAGAGGCTGAAGCTG
AAGGACGGCGGCCACTACGACGCTGAGGTCAAGACCACCTACAAGGCCAAGAAGCCCGTGCAGCTGCCCG
GCGCCTACAACGTCAACATCAAGTTGGACATCACCTCCCACAACGAGGACTACACCATCGTGGAACAGTA
CGAACGCGCCGAGGGCCGCCACTCCACCGGCGGCATGGACGAGCTGTACAAGTCCAAGAAGGCTCTGGAA
AGGAGTATGTATGTCCTGAGTGAACTGGTAGAAACAGAGAAAATGTACGTGGACGACTTGGGGCAGATTG
TGGAGGGTTATATGGCCACCATGGCTGCTCAGGGGGTCCCCGAGAGTCTTCGAGGCCGTGACAGGATTGT
GTTTGGGAATATCCAGCAAATCTATGAGTGGCACCGAGACTATTTCTTGCAAGAGCTACAACGGTGTCTG
AAAGATCCTGATTGGCTGGCTCAGCTATTCATCAAACACGAGCGCCGGCTGCATATGTATGTGGTGTACT
GTCAGAATAAGCCCAAGTCAGAGCATGTGGTGTCAGAGTTTGGGGACAGCTACTTTGAGGAGCTCCGGCA
GCAGCTGGGGCACCGCCTGCAGCTGAACGACCTCCTCATCAAACCTGTGCAGCGGATCATGAAATACCAG
CTGCTGCTCAAGGATTTTCTCAAGTATTACAATAGAGCTGGGATGGATACTGCAGACCTAGAGCAAGCTG
TGGAGGTCATGTGCTTTGTGCCCAAGCGCTGCAACGATATGATGACGCTGGGGAGATTGCGGGGATTTGA
GGGCTAAGGTACCGCGGGCCCGGGATCCACCGGATCTAGATAACTGATCATAATCAGCCATACCACATTT
GTAGAGGTTTTACTTGCTTTAAAAAACCTCCCACACCTCCCCCTGAACCTGAAACATAAAATGAATGCAA
TTGTTGTTGTTAACTTGTTTATTGCAGCTTATAATGGTTACAAATAAAGCAATAGCATCACAAATTTCAC
AAATAAAGCATTTTTTTCACTGCATTCTAGTTGTGGTTTGTCCAAACTCATCAATGTATCTTAAGGCGTA
AATTGTAAGCGTTAATATTTTGTTAAAATTCGCGTTAAATTTTTGTTAAATCAGCTCATTTTTTAACCAA
TAGGCCGAAATCGGCAAAATCCCTTATAAATCAAAAGAATAGACCGAGATAGGGT
[37 nt withheld, positions 2646-2682]
AAAGAACGTGGACTCCAACGTCAAAGG
[49 nt withheld, positions 2710-2758]
T
[91 nt withheld, positions 2760-2850]
G
[124 nt withheld, positions 2852-2975]
CAGGTGGCACTTTTCGGGGAAATGTGCGCGGAACCCCTATTTGTTTATTTTTCTAAATACATTCAAATAT
GTATCCGCTCATGAGACAATAACCCTGATAAATGCTTCAATAATATTGAAAAAGGAAGAGTCCTGAGGCG
GAAAGAACCAGCTGTGGAATGTGTGTCAGTTAGGGTGTGGAAAGTCCCCAGGCTCCCCAGCAGGCAGAAG
TATGCAAAGCATGCATCTCAATTAGTCAGCAACCAGGTGTGGAAAGTCCCCAGGCTCCCCAGCAGGCAGA
AGTATGCAAAGCATGCATCTCAATTAGTCAGCAACCATAGTCCCGCCCCTAACTCCGCCCATCCCGCCCC
TAACTCCGCCCAGTTCCGCCCATTCTCCGCCCCATGGCTGACTAATTTTTTTTATTTATGCAGAGGCCGA
GGCCGCCTCGGCCTCTGAGCTATTCCAGAAGTAGTGAGGAGGCTTTTTTGGAGGCCTAGGCTTTTGCAAA
GATCGATCAAGAGACAGGATGAGGATCGTTTCGCATGATTGAACAAGATGGATTGCACGCAGGTTCTCCG
GCCGCTTGGGTGGAGAGGCTATTCGGCTATGACTGGGCACAACAGACAATCGGCTGCTCTGATGCCGCCG
TGTTCCGGCTGTCAGCGCAGGGGCGCCCGGTTCTTTTTGTCAAGACCGACCTGTCCGGTGCCCTGAATGA
ACTGCAAGACGAGGCAGCGCGGCTATCGTGGCTGGCCACGACGGGCGTTCCTTGCGCAGCTGTGCTCGAC
GTTGTCACTGAAGCGGGAAGGGACTGGCTGCTATTGGGCGAAGTGCCGGGGCAGGATCTCCTGTCATCTC
ACCTTGCTCCTGCCGAGAAAGTATCCATCATGGCTGATGCAATGCGGCGGCTGCATACGCTTGATCCGGC
TACCTGCCCATTCGACCACCAAGCGAAACATCGCATCGAGCGAGCACGTACTCGGATGGAAGCCGGTCTT
GTCGATCAGGATGATCTGGACGAAGAGCATCAGGGGCTCGCGCCAGCCGAACTGTTCGCCAGGCTCAAGG
CGAGCATGCCCGACGGCGAGGATCTCGTCGTGACCCATGGCGATGCCTGCTTGCCGAATATCATGGTGGA
AAATGGCCGCTTTTCTGGATTCATCGACTGTGGCCGGCTGGGTGTGGCGGACCGCTATCAGGACATAGCG
TTGGCTACCCGTGATATTGCTGAAGAGCTTGGCGGCGAATGGGCTGACCGCTTCCTCGTGCTTTACGGTA
TCGCCGCTCCCGATTCGCAGCGCATCGCCTTCTATCGCCTTCTTGACGAGTTCTTCTGAGCGGGACTCTG
GGGTTCGAAATGACCGACCAAGCGACGCCCAACCTGCCATCACGAGATTTCGATTCCACCGCCGCCTTCT
ATGAAAGGTTGGGCTTCGGAATCGTTTTCCGGGACGCCGGCTGGATGATCCTCCAGCGCGGGGATCTCAT
GCTGGAGTTCTTCGCCCACCCTAGGGGGAGGCTAACTGAAACACGGAAGGAGACAATACCGGAAGGAACC
CGCGCTATGACGGCAATAAAAAGACAGAATAAAACGCACGGTGTTGGGTCGTTTGTTCATAAACGCGGGG
TTCGGTCCCAGGGCTGGCACTCTGTCGATACCCCACCGAGACCCCATTGGGGCCAATACGCCCGCGTTTC
TTCCTTTTCCCCACCCCACCCCCCAAGTTCGGGTGAAGGCCCAGGGCTCGCAGCCAACGTCGGGGCGGCA
GGCCCTGCCATAGCCTCAGGTTACTCATATATACTTTAGATTGATTTAAAACTTCATTTTTAATTTAAAA
GGATCTAGGTGAAGATCCTTTTTGATAATCTCATGACCAAAATCCCTTAACGTGAGTTTTCGTTCCACTG
AGCGTCAGACCCCGTAGAAAAGATCAAAGGATCTTCTTGAGATCCTTTTTTTCTGCGCGTAATCTGCTGC
TTGCAAACAAAAAAACCACCGCTACCAGCGGTGGTTTGTTTGCCGGATCAAGAGCTACCAACTCTTTTTC
CGAAGGTAACTGGCTTCAGCAGAGCGCAGATACCAAATACTGTTCTTCTAGTGTAGCCGTAGTTAGGCCA
CCACTTCAAGAACTCTGTAGCACCGCCTACATACCTCGCTCTGCTAATCCTGTTACCAGTGGCTGCTGCC
AGTGGCGATAAGTCGTGTCTTACCGGGTTGGACTCAAGACGATAGTTACCGGATAAGGCGCAGCGGTCGG
GCTGAACGGGGGGTTCGTGCACACAGCCCAGCTTGGAGCGAACGACCTACACCGAACTGAGATACCTACA
GCGTGAGCTATGAGAAAGCGCCACGCTTCCCGAAGGGAGAAAGGCGGACAGGTATCCGGTAAGCGGCAGG
GTCGGAACAGGAGAGCGCACGAGGGAGCTTCCAGGGGGAAACGCCTGGTATCTTTATAGTCCTGTCGGGT
TTCGCCACCTCTGACTTGAGCGTCGATTTTTGTGATGCTCGTCAGGGGGGCGGAGCCTATGGAAAAACGC
CAGCAACGCGGCCTTTTTACGGTTCCTGGCCTTTTGCTGGCCTTTTGCTCACATGTTCTTTCCTGCGTTA
TCCCCTGATTCTGTGGATAACCGTATTACCGCCATGCAT
Features (pLannotate 1.2.2; 16 found; start..end, strand, type, name):
     61..364     +  enhancer       CMV enhancer: human cytomegalovirus immediate early enhancer
    365..568     +  promoter       CMV promoter: human cytomegalovirus (CMV) immediate early promoter
    604..933     +  CDS            sspB (fragment): SSPB_HAEIN - Experimental evidence at protein level: Swiss-Prot protein existence level 1. Also stimulates degradation of the N-terminus of RseA (residues 1-108, alone or in complex with sigma-E) by ClpX-ClpP in a non-ssrA-mediated fashion. From Haemophilus influenzae (strain ATCC 51907 / DSM 11121 / KW20 / Rd).
    955..1662    +  CDS            mCherry: mCherry is a basic (constitutively fluorescent) red fluorescent protein published in 2004, derived from Discosoma sp.. It is reported to be a very rapidly-maturing monomer with low acid sensitivity.
   1666..2244    +  CDS            ARHGEF25 (fragment): ARHGP_HUMAN - Also known as GEFT. Experimental evidence at protein level: Swiss-Prot protein existence level 1. May play a role in actin cytoskeleton reorganization in different tissues since its activation induces formation of actin stress fibers. It works as a guanine nucleotide exchange factor for Rho family of small GTPases. Links specifically G alpha q/11-coupled receptors to RHOA activation. May be an important regulator of processes involved in axon and dendrite formation. In neurons seems to be an exchange factor primarily for RAC1. Involved in skeletal myogenesis (By similarity). From
   2248..2273    +  misc_feature   MCS (fragment): multiple cloning site
   2285..2369    +  CDS            large T antigen (fragment): large T antigen from SV40 (simian virus 40)
   2392..2513    +  polyA_signal   SV40 poly(A) signal: SV40 polyadenylation signal
   2547..2975    -  rep_origin     f1 ori (sequence partly withheld): f1 bacteriophage origin of replication; arrow indicates direction of (+) strand synthesis
   3002..3106    +  promoter       AmpR promoter: bla
   3108..3465    +  promoter       SV40 promoter: SV40 enhancer and early promoter
   3500..4294    +  CDS            NeoR/KanR: aminoglycoside phosphotransferase from Tn5; aph(3')-II (or nptII); confers resistance to neomycin, kanamycin, and G418 (Geneticin®)
   4315..4467    +  CDS            ble (fragment): BLE_KLEPN - Experimental evidence at protein level: Swiss-Prot protein existence level 1. Binding protein with a strong affinity to the bleomycin family of antibiotics. Binds to CL990; an antimitotic-antibiotic compound. From Klebsiella pneumoniae.
   4526..4573    +  polyA_signal   HSV TK poly(A) signal: herpes simplex virus thymidine kinase polyadenylation signal (Cole and Stacy, 1985)
   4664..4680    -  polyA_signal   bGH poly(A) signal (fragment): bovine growth hormone polyadenylation signal
   4902..5490    +  rep_origin     ori: high-copy-number ColE1/pMB1/pBR322/pUC origin of replication
