[The description below was written by a language model from this plasmid's Addgene catalogue record and pLannotate feature annotations shown in this document.]
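Description:
SSpB-mCherry-p63DH is a mammalian expression plasmid of about 5.6 kb built on the Clontech pEGFP-C1 backbone. In the annotated sequence no EGFP is detected, and an SspB–mCherry fusion occupies the position downstream of the promoter. It is maintained in E. coli at high copy through a ColE1/pUC-type origin and selected with kanamycin. The NeoR/KanR aminoglycoside phosphotransferase gene is placed behind both a bacterial (bla) promoter and the SV40 enhancer/early promoter and is followed by an HSV TK polyadenylation signal, so the same marker can also confer G418 resistance in mammalian cells. An f1 origin is present as well. The short hits to ble, bGH poly(A) and SV40 large T antigen are fragmentary annotations rather than functional cassettes.

The payload is a single open reading frame driven by the CMV immediate-early enhancer and promoter and terminated by the SV40 poly(A) signal. It reads, from the N-terminus, an SspB adaptor-protein fragment, the red fluorescent protein mCherry, and a fragment of human ARHGEF25 (p63RhoGEF, GEFT). The plasmid name indicates that this fragment is the catalytic DH domain, the part responsible for guanine nucleotide exchange on Rho GTPases. SspB is the binding partner of the light-switchable iLID module, so blue light drives heterodimerization of this fusion with an iLID construct supplied separately. When that iLID partner is anchored at a chosen cellular site, commonly the plasma membrane, the GEF domain is recruited there and activates RhoA, while mCherry allows the relocation to be imaged. The construct belongs to an Opto-RhoGEF toolbox for reversible control of Rho GTPase activity from global to subcellular scale, which was applied to regulating vascular endothelial barrier strength.
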