Addgene plasmid #176112: SSpB-mCherry-p63DH
Purpose: Heterodimerization with iLID, RhoA activation
Depositing lab: Dorus Gadella. Depositing organization: University of Amsterdam. Publication: Opto-RhoGEFs, an optimized optogenetic toolbox to reversibly control Rho GTPase activity on a global to subcellular scale, enabling precise control over vascular endothelial barrier strength. Mahlandt EK, Palacios Martinez S, Arts JJG, Tol S, van Buul JD, Goedhart J. Elife. 2023 Jul 14;12:RP84364. doi: 10.7554/eLife.84364. PubMed 37449837.
Backbone
  Vector backbone: pEGFP-C1
  Backbone manufacturer: Clontech
  Vector type: Mammalian Expression
Growth in bacteria
  Bacterial resistance: Kanamycin, 50 μg/mL
  Growth temperature: 37°C
  Growth strain: DH5alpha
  Copy number: High Copy
Gene/Insert
  Gene/Insert name: RHOGEF p63 (alt name: ARHGEF25)
  Species: H. sapiens (human)
  Entrez Gene: ARHGEF25 (a.k.a. GEFT, p63RhoGEF)
  Cloning method: Restriction Enzyme; 5′ cloning site Unknown (unknown if destroyed)
Terms and licenses: Academic/Nonprofit Terms; Industry Terms: Not Available to Industry
Depositor comments: Please visit https://doi.org/10.1101/2022.10.17.512253 for bioRxiv preprint.
How to cite: SSpB-mCherry-p63DH was a gift from Dorus Gadella (Addgene plasmid # 176112 ; http://n2t.net/addgene:176112 ; RRID:Addgene_176112)
